>Addgene plasmid #175084 | pDD2712 | addgene full sequence | sequence record 345855 | Addgene NGS Result
GACGGATCGGGAGATCTCCCGATCCCCTATGGTGCACTCTCAGTACAATCTGCTCTGATGCCGCATAGTT
AAGCCAGTATCTGCTCCCTGCTTGTGTGTTGGAGGTCGCTGAGTAGTGCGCGAGCAAAATTTAAGCTACA
ACAAGGCAAGGCTTGACCGACAATTGCATGAAGAATCTGCTTAGGGTTAGGCGTTTTGCGCTGCTTCGCG
ATGTACGGGCCAGATATACGCGTTGACATTGATTATTGACTAGTTATTAATAGTAATCAATTACGGGGTC
ATTAGTTCATAGCCCATATATGGAGTTCCGCGTTACATAACTTACGGTAAATGGCCCGCCTGGCTGACCG
CCCAACGACCCCCGCCCATTGACGTCAATAATGACGTATGTTCCCATAGTAACGCCAATAGGGACTTTCC
ATTGACGTCAATGGGTGGAGTATTTACGGTAAACTGCCCACTTGGCAGTACATCAAGTGTATCATATGCC
AAGTACGCCCCCTATTGACGTCAATGACGGTAAATGGCCCGCCTGGCATTATGCCCAGTACATGACCTTA
TGGGACTTTCCTACTTGGCAGTACATCTACGTATTAGTCATCGCTATTACCATGGTGATGCGGTTTTGGC
AGTACATCAATGGGCGTGGATAGCGGTTTGACTCACGGGGATTTCCAAGTCTCCACCCCATTGACGTCAA
TGGGAGTTTGTTTTGGCACCAAAATCAACGGGACTTTCCAAAATGTCGTAACAACTCCGCCCCATTGACG
CAAATGGGCGGTAGGCGTGTACGGTGGGAGGTCTATATAAGCAGAGCTCTCTGGCTAACTAGAGAACCCA
CTGCTTACTGGCTTATCGAAATTAATACGACTCACTATAGGGAGACCCAAGCTTGGTACCGAGCTCGGAT
CCACTAGTAACGGCCGCCAGTGTGCTGGAATTCGCCACCATGGCGATGTTTGTGAGGACCTCGTCTAGCA
CACACGATGAAGAGAGAATGCTTCCAATTGAAGGAGCGCCTCGCAGACGACCCCCCGTGAAGTTCATATT
CCCACCTCCACCTCTTTCATCACTTCCAGGATTTGGCAGGCCGCGCGGCTATGCTGGACCCACGGTGATA
GATATGTCTGCCCCAGACGACGTCTTCGCCGAGGACACGCCATCGCCGCCAGCAACCCCTCTGGATCTAC
AGATATCCCCGGATCAGTCGAGCGGCGAATCTGAATATGACGAGGATGAGGAAGATGAAGATGAAGAAGA
AAATGACGATGTTCAGGAGGAAGACGAGCCAGAGGGGTACCCTGCAGACTTTTTTCAACCTTTATCTCAC
TTGCGCCCGAGGCCTCTGGCCAGACGGGCCCATACGCCCAAACCGGTAGCAGTGGTAGCGGGCCGCGTGC
GCAGTTCAACGGACACGGCGGAGTCCGAGGCGTCCATGGGATGGGTTAGTCAGGATGACGGATTTTCCCC
TGCTGGGCTCTCACCTTCAGACGACGAGGGGGTTGCTATCCTGGAACCGATGGCGGCATACACTGGGACC
GGGGCATACGGACTTTCACCTGCTTCCAGAAATAGTGTACCTGGAACACAAAGTTCACCATACAGCGACC
CTGATGCTGGGCCCGCGTGGCGCCCCCTGCGCGCCGCACCCACCGCGATCGTCGACCTGACATCGGACTC
TGATAGCGATGACAGTTCCAACTCTCCGGACGTGAACAATGAGGCCGCGTTTACCGACGCGCGCCATTTT
TCCCACCAGCCACCCTCGTCCGAGGAGGACGGAGAAGACCAAGGGGAAGTATTGAGTCAGAGAGCCGGGG
CCATGGACGTGGGCCAGAAGCGCAAAAGGCAGTCTACCGCCTCCTCTGGTAGCGAGGATGTGGTGCGCTG
CCAGAGACAACCAAACTTAAGCCGCAAAGCAGTGGCGTCCGTGATAATTATATCCTCGGGGAGTGACACA
GACGAGGAGCCCTCGTCCGCCGTGAGCGTGATCGTGTCTCCGTCGAGCACAAAGGGTCACCTCCCAACCC
AATCTCCCAGTACTTCCGCCCACTCGATTTCATCAGGAAGCACAACTACCGCGGGGTCCAGGTGCAGCGA
CCCAACCCGCATCCTGGCCTCCACGCCACCCCTGTGTGGAAACGGTGCATATAACTGGCCGTGGCTGGAC
GACTACAAGGACCACGACGGTGACTACAAGGACCACGACATCGACTACAAGGACGACGACGACAAGTGAG
CGGCCGCTCGAGCATGCATCTAGAGGGCCCTATTCTATAGTGTCACCTAAATGCTAGAGCTCGCTGATCA
GCCTCGACTGTGCCTTCTAGTTGCCAGCCATCTGTTGTTTGCCCCTCCCCCGTGCCTTCCTTGACCCTGG
AAGGTGCCACTCCCACTGTCCTTTCCTAATAAAATGAGGAAATTGCATCGCATTGTCTGAGTAGGTGTCA
TTCTATTCTGGGGGGTGGGGTGGGGCAGGACAGCAAGGGGGAGGATTGGGAAGACAATAGCAGGCATGCT
GGGGATGCGGTGGGCTCTATGGCTTCTGAGGCGGAAAGAACCAGCTGGGGCTCTAGGGGGTATCCCC
[124 nt withheld, positions 2588-2711]
C
[91 nt withheld, positions 2713-2803]
A
[49 nt withheld, positions 2805-2853]
CCTTTGACGTTGGAGTCCACGTTCTTT
[37 nt withheld, positions 2881-2917]
ACCCTATCTCGGTCTATTCTTTTGATTTATAAGGGATTTTGCCGATTTCGGCCTATTGGTTAAAAAATGA
GCTGATTTAACAAAAATTTAACGCGAATTAATTCTGTGGAATGTGTGTCAGTTAGGGTGTGGAAAGTCCC
CAGGCTCCCCAGCAGGCAGAAGTATGCAAAGCATGCATCTCAATTAGTCAGCAACCAGGTGTGGAAAGTC
CCCAGGCTCCCCAGCAGGCAGAAGTATGCAAAGCATGCATCTCAATTAGTCAGCAACCATAGTCCCGCCC
CTAACTCCGCCCATCCCGCCCCTAACTCCGCCCAGTTCCGCCCATTCTCCGCCCCATGGCTGACTAATTT
TTTTTATTTATGCAGAGGCCGAGGCCGCCTCTGCCTCTGAGCTATTCCAGAAGTAGTGAGGAGGCTTTTT
TGGAGGCCTAGGCTTTTGCAAAAAGCTCCCGGGAGCTTGTATATCCATTTTCGGATCTGATCAAGAGACA
GGATGAGGATCGTTTCGCATGATTGAACAAGATGGATTGCACGCAGGTTCTCCGGCCGCTTGGGTGGAGA
GGCTATTCGGCTATGACTGGGCACAACAGACAATCGGCTGCTCTGATGCCGCCGTGTTCCGGCTGTCAGC
GCAGGGGCGCCCGGTTCTTTTTGTCAAGACCGACCTGTCCGGTGCCCTGAATGAACTGCAGGACGAGGCA
GCGCGGCTATCGTGGCTGGCCACGACGGGCGTTCCTTGCGCAGCTGTGCTCGACGTTGTCACTGAAGCGG
GAAGGGACTGGCTGCTATTGGGCGAAGTGCCGGGGCAGGATCTCCTGTCATCTCACCTTGCTCCTGCCGA
GAAAGTATCCATCATGGCTGATGCAATGCGGCGGCTGCATACGCTTGATCCGGCTACCTGCCCATTCGAC
CACCAAGCGAAACATCGCATCGAGCGAGCACGTACTCGGATGGAAGCCGGTCTTGTCGATCAGGATGATC
TGGACGAAGAGCATCAGGGGCTCGCGCCAGCCGAACTGTTCGCCAGGCTCAAGGCGCGCATGCCCGACGG
CGAGGATCTCGTCGTGACCCATGGCGATGCCTGCTTGCCGAATATCATGGTGGAAAATGGCCGCTTTTCT
GGATTCATCGACTGTGGCCGGCTGGGTGTGGCGGACCGCTATCAGGACATAGCGTTGGCTACCCGTGATA
TTGCTGAAGAGCTTGGCGGCGAATGGGCTGACCGCTTCCTCGTGCTTTACGGTATCGCCGCTCCCGATTC
GCAGCGCATCGCCTTCTATCGCCTTCTTGACGAGTTCTTCTGAGCGGGACTCTGGGGTTCGAAATGACCG
ACCAAGCGACGCCCAACCTGCCATCACGAGATTTCGATTCCACCGCCGCCTTCTATGAAAGGTTGGGCTT
CGGAATCGTTTTCCGGGACGCCGGCTGGATGATCCTCCAGCGCGGGGATCTCATGCTGGAGTTCTTCGCC
CACCCCAACTTGTTTATTGCAGCTTATAATGGTTACAAATAAAGCAATAGCATCACAAATTTCACAAATA
AAGCATTTTTTTCACTGCATTCTAGTTGTGGTTTGTCCAAACTCATCAATGTATCTTATCATGTCTGTAT
ACCGTCGACCTCTAGCTAGAGCTTGGCGTAATCATGGTCATAGCTGTTTCCTGTGTGAAATTGTTATCCG
CTCACAATTCCACACAACATACGAGCCGGAAGCATAAAGTGTAAAGCCTGGGGTGCCTAATGAGTGAGCT
AACTCACATTAATTGCGTTGCGCTCACTGCCCGCTTTCCAGTCGGGAAACCTGTCGTGCCAGCTGCATTA
ATGAATCGGCCAACGCGCGGGGAGAGGCGGTTTGCGTATTGGGCGCTCTTCCGCTTCCTCGCTCACTGAC
TCGCTGCGCTCGGTCGTTCGGCTGCGGCGAGCGGTATCAGCTCACTCAAAGGCGGTAATACGGTTATCCA
CAGAATCAGGGGATAACGCAGGAAAGAACATGTGAGCAAAAGGCCAGCAAAAGGCCAGGAACCGTAAAAA
GGCCGCGTTGCTGGCGTTTTTCCATAGGCTCCGCCCCCCTGACGAGCATCACAAAAATCGACGCTCAAGT
CAGAGGTGGCGAAACCCGACAGGACTATAAAGATACCAGGCGTTTCCCCCTGGAAGCTCCCTCGTGCGCT
CTCCTGTTCCGACCCTGCCGCTTACCGGATACCTGTCCGCCTTTCTCCCTTCGGGAAGCGTGGCGCTTTC
TCATAGCTCACGCTGTAGGTATCTCAGTTCGGTGTAGGTCGTTCGCTCCAAGCTGGGCTGTGTGCACGAA
CCCCCCGTTCAGCCCGACCGCTGCGCCTTATCCGGTAACTATCGTCTTGAGTCCAACCCGGTAAGACACG
ACTTATCGCCACTGGCAGCAGCCACTGGTAACAGGATTAGCAGAGCGAGGTATGTAGGCGGTGCTACAGA
GTTCTTGAAGTGGTGGCCTAACTACGGCTACACTAGAAGAACAGTATTTGGTATCTGCGCTCTGCTGAAG
CCAGTTACCTTCGGAAAAAGAGTTGGTAGCTCTTGATCCGGCAAACAAACCACCGCTGGTAGCGGTGGTT
TTTTTGTTTGCAAGCAGCAGATTACGCGCAGAAAAAAAGGATCTCAAGAAGATCCTTTGATCTTTTCTAC
GGGGTCTGACGCTCAGTGGAACGAAAACTCACGTTAAGGGATTTTGGTCATGAGATTATCAAAAAGGATC
TTCACCTAGATCCTTTTAAATTAAAAATGAAGTTTTAAATCAATCTAAAGTATATATGAGTAAACTTGGT
CTGACAGTTACCAATGCTTAATCAGTGAGGCACCTATCTCAGCGATCTGTCTATTTCGTTCATCCATAGT
TGCCTGACTCCCCGTCGTGTAGATAACTACGATACGGGAGGGCTTACCATCTGGCCCCAGTGCTGCAATG
ATACCGCGAGACCCACGCTCACCGGCTCCAGATTTATCAGCAATAAACCAGCCAGCCGGAAGGGCCGAGC
GCAGAAGTGGTCCTGCAACTTTATCCGCCTCCATCCAGTCTATTAATTGTTGCCGGGAAGCTAGAGTAAG
TAGTTCGCCAGTTAATAGTTTGCGCAACGTTGTTGCCATTGCTACAGGCATCGTGGTGTCACGCTCGTCG
TTTGGTATGGCTTCATTCAGCTCCGGTTCCCAACGATCAAGGCGAGTTACATGATCCCCCATGTTGTGCA
AAAAAGCGGTTAGCTCCTTCGGTCCTCCGATCGTTGTCAGAAGTAAGTTGGCCGCAGTGTTATCACTCAT
GGTTATGGCAGCACTGCATAATTCTCTTACTGTCATGCCATCCGTAAGATGCTTTTCTGTGACTGGTGAG
TACTCAACCAAGTCATTCTGAGAATAGTGTATGCGGCGACCGAGTTGCTCTTGCCCGGCGTCAATACGGG
ATAATACCGCGCCACATAGCAGAACTTTAAAAGTGCTCATCATTGGAAAACGTTCTTCGGGGCGAAAACT
CTCAAGGATCTTACCGCTGTTGAGATCCAGTTCGATGTAACCCACTCGTGCACCCAACTGATCTTCAGCA
TCTTTTACTTTCACCAGCGTTTCTGGGTGAGCAAAAACAGGAAGGCAAAATGCCGCAAAAAAGGGAATAA
GGGCGACACGGAAATGTTGAATACTCATACTCTTCCTTTTTCAATATTATTGAAGCATTTATCAGGGTTA
TTGTCTCATGAGCGGATACATATTTGAATGTATTTAGAAAAATAAACAAATAGGGGTTCCGCGCACATTT
CCCCGAAAAGTGCCACCTGACGTC
Features (pLannotate 1.2.2; 22 found; start..end, strand, type, name):
     28..80      -  misc_feature   bom (fragment): basis of mobility region from pBR322
    235..614     +  enhancer       CMV enhancer: human cytomegalovirus immediate early enhancer
    615..818     +  promoter       CMV promoter: human cytomegalovirus (CMV) immediate early promoter
    814..847     +  LTR            5' LTR (truncated) (fragment): truncated 5' long terminal repeat (LTR) from HIV-1
    863..881     +  promoter       T7 promoter: promoter for bacteriophage T7 RNA polymerase
    950..2170    +  CDS            ORF45: ORF45_HHV8P - Experimental evidence at protein level: Swiss-Prot protein existence level 1. Prevents the establishment of cellular antiviral state by blocking virus-induced phosphorylation and activation of host interferon regulatory factor 7/IRF7, a transcription factor critical for the induction of interferons alpha and beta. Mechanistically, ORF45 competes with the associated IRF7 and inhibits its phosphorylation by IKBKE or TBK1 by acting as an alternative substrate. From Human herpesvirus 8 type P (isolate GK18) (HHV-8) (Kaposi's sarcoma-associated herpesvirus).
   2216..2236    +  CDS            FLAG (fragment): FLAG® epitope tag, followed by an enterokinase cleavage site
   2274..2292    -  promoter       SP6 promoter: promoter for bacteriophage SP6 RNA polymerase
   2318..2542    +  polyA_signal   bGH poly(A) signal: bovine growth hormone polyadenylation signal
   2546..2567    +  promoter       SV40 promoter (fragment): SV40 enhancer and early promoter
   2588..3016    +  rep_origin     f1 ori (sequence partly withheld): f1 bacteriophage origin of replication; arrow indicates direction of (+) strand synthesis
   3030..3359    +  promoter       SV40 promoter: SV40 enhancer and early promoter
   3426..4217    +  CDS            neo: KKA2_KLEPN - Also known as kan, nptII. Experimental evidence at protein level: Swiss-Prot protein existence level 1. Resistance to kanamycin, neomycin, paromomycin, ribostamycin, butirosin and gentamicin B. From Klebsiella pneumoniae.
   4241..4399    +  CDS            ble (fragment): BLE_KLEPN - Experimental evidence at protein level: Swiss-Prot protein existence level 1. Binding protein with a strong affinity to the bleomycin family of antibiotics. Binds to CL990; an antimitotic-antibiotic compound. From Klebsiella pneumoniae.
   4394..4515    +  polyA_signal   SV40 poly(A) signal: SV40 polyadenylation signal
   4588..4604    -  protein_bind   lac operator: The lac repressor binds to the lac operator to inhibit transcription in E. coli. This inhibition can be relieved by adding lactose or isopropyl-β-D-thiogalactopyranoside (IPTG). lac repressor encoded by lacI
   4612..4642    -  promoter       lac promoter: promoter for the E. coli lac operon
   4657..4678    -  protein_bind   CAP binding site: CAP binding activates transcription in the presence of cAMP. E. coli catabolite activator protein
   4691..4783    -  CDS            lacI (fragment): lac repressor; lacI; The lac repressor binds to the lac operator to inhibit transcription in E. coli. This inhibition can be relieved by adding lactose or isopropyl-β-D-thiogalactopyranoside (IPTG).
   4966..5554    -  rep_origin     ori: high-copy-number ColE1/pMB1/pBR322/pUC origin of replication
   5725..6585    -  CDS            AmpR: β-lactamase; bla; confers resistance to ampicillin, carbenicillin, and related antibiotics
   6586..6690    -  promoter       AmpR promoter: bla
