[The description below was written by a language model from this plasmid's Addgene catalogue record and pLannotate feature annotations shown in this document.]
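Description:
pDD2712 is a mammalian expression plasmid built on the pcDNA3.1(+) backbone that encodes a mutant form of ORF45 from Kaposi's sarcoma-associated herpesvirus (human herpesvirus 8) with a C-terminal FLAG epitope tag. In E. coli it is maintained as a high-copy plasmid through a ColE1/pUC-type origin and selected with ampicillin via the β-lactamase gene. An f1 origin is also present, which can support single-stranded DNA production. For mammalian cells, the backbone carries a neomycin phosphotransferase gene under the SV40 enhancer/early promoter with an SV40 polyadenylation signal, which allows selection of stable transfectants with G418. Short fragments annotated as an HIV-1 LTR, ble, lacI and lac regulatory elements appear to be backbone remnants or partial matches rather than functional parts.

The ORF45 coding sequence sits downstream of the human CMV immediate early enhancer and promoter and is followed by the FLAG tag and the bovine growth hormone polyadenylation signal, giving strong constitutive expression after transfection. T7 and SP6 promoters flank the insert. According to the depositor, the tagged open reading frame was cloned using EcoRI and NotI sites. It carries the E223A and S226A substitutions together with a previously described set of changes called RN2, whose exact nature the record does not specify. Part of the construct derives from an earlier ORF45 plasmid made by another laboratory.

Wild-type ORF45 is annotated as an antagonist of IRF7 activation and the interferon response. The associated publication concerns ORF45 as an inhibitor of p53 signalling during viral reactivation, so this plasmid probably serves as a mutant comparator for wild-type ORF45 in such studies, with the FLAG tag allowing detection or immunoprecipitation.
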