Addgene plasmid #175084: pDD2712
Purpose: Mammalian expression of Flag tagged KSHV ORF45 carrying E223A-S226A/RN2 mutations
Depositing lab: Dirk Dittmer. Depositing organization: University of North Carolina at Chapel Hill. Publication: The ORF45 Protein of Kaposi Sarcoma-Associated Herpesvirus Is an Inhibitor of p53 Signaling during Viral Reactivation. Alzhanova D, Meyo JO, Juarez A, Dittmer DP. J Virol. 2021 Nov 9;95(23):e0145921. doi: 10.1128/JVI.01459-21. Epub 2021 Sep 15. PubMed 34523970.
Backbone
  Vector backbone: pcDNA3.1(+)
  Vector type: Mammalian Expression
Growth in bacteria
  Bacterial resistance: Ampicillin, 100 μg/mL
  Growth temperature: 37°C
  Growth strain: DH5alpha
  Copy number: High Copy
Gene/Insert
  Gene/Insert name: KSHV ORF45 (alt name: 81)
  Species: Kaposi's sarcoma-associated herpesvirus 8
  Mutation: E223A, S226A, RN2 mutations
  Entrez Gene: ORF45 (a.k.a. HHV8GK18_gp51)
  Cloning method: Restriction Enzyme; 5′ cloning site Unknown (unknown if destroyed); 3′ cloning site Unknown (unknown if destroyed)
Resource information
  A portion of this plasmid was derived from a plasmid made by: Dr. Fanxiu Zhu (Florida State University), PMID: 19116250.
Terms and licenses: Academic/Nonprofit Terms; Industry Terms: Not Available to Industry
Depositor comments: KSHV ORF45 carrying E223A-S226A (Alzhanova, 2021)/RN2 (Li, 2009) mutations and C-terminal Flag were fused by cloning and cloned into pcDNA3.1(+) using EcoRI and NotI sites
How to cite: pDD2712 was a gift from Dirk Dittmer (Addgene plasmid # 175084 ; http://n2t.net/addgene:175084 ; RRID:Addgene_175084)
